Addgene plasmid #182433: Coexpressed VLP NES
Purpose: Yeast integrative plasmid for expressing Murine polyomavirus deltaVP1 (GAL1 promoter), VP2C-ERG20 (GAL10 promoter), and VP2C-AcNES1 (GAL7 promoter). Contains uracil auxotrophic marker (K. lactis URA3)
Depositing lab: Claudia Vickers. Publication: Synthetic in vivo compartmentalisation improves metabolic flux and modulates the product profile of promiscuous enzymes. Cheah LC, Liu L, Plan MR, Peng B, Lu Z, Schenk G, Vickers CE, Sainsbury F. bioRxiv 2022.11.24.517869 10.1101/2022.11.24.517869.
Backbone
  Vector backbone: pILGFPB5A
  Vector type: Yeast Expression, Synthetic Biology ; Metabolic engineering
  Selectable markers: URA3
Growth in bacteria
  Bacterial resistance: Ampicillin, 100 μg/mL
  Growth temperature: 37°C
  Growth strain: DH5alpha
  Copy number: High Copy
Gene/Insert 1
  Gene/Insert name: VP2C-FPPS (alt name: VP2C-ERG20, VP2C-wtERG20, farnesyl diphosphate synthase)
  Species: S. cerevisiae (budding yeast), Synthetic; Murine polyomavirus
  Insert size (bp): 1263
  Promoter: GAL10
  Cloning method: Gibson Cloning
  Sequencing primers: 5′ GTGGTAATGCCATGTAATATGATTATTAAAC; 3′ CTCAACAGTGCTCCGAAG
Gene/Insert 2
  Gene/Insert name: deltaVP1 (alt name: VP1, deltaNLS VP1)
  Species: Synthetic; Murine polyomavirus
  Insert size (bp): 1143
  Promoter: GAL1
  Cloning method: Gibson Cloning
  Sequencing primers: 5′ ACTTCTTATTCAAATGTCATAAAAGTATCAAC; 3′ CCAGCCTGCTTTTCTGTAAC
Gene/Insert 3
  Gene/Insert name: VP2C-NES (alt name: VP2C-AcNES1, nerolidol/linalool synthase)
  Species: Synthetic; Murine polyomavirus; Actinidia chinensis
  Insert size (bp): 1926
  Promoter: GAL7
  Cloning method: Gibson Cloning
  Sequencing primers: 5′ TAGTATTCGTTTGGTAAAGTAGAGG; 3′ GCATTGGCACGGTGCAACAC
Terms and licenses: Academic/Nonprofit Terms; Industry Terms: Not Available to Industry
Depositor comments: Please visit https://www.biorxiv.org/content/10.1101/2022.11.24.517869v1 for bioRxiv preprint.
How to cite: Coexpressed VLP NES was a gift from Claudia Vickers (Addgene plasmid # 182433 ; http://n2t.net/addgene:182433 ; RRID:Addgene_182433)
