[The description below was written by a language model from this plasmid's Addgene catalogue record and pLannotate feature annotations shown in this document.]
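Description:
Coexpressed VLP NES is a yeast integrative expression plasmid built on the pILGFPB5A backbone for metabolic engineering in Saccharomyces cerevisiae. It is propagated in E. coli through a high-copy ColE1/pUC-type origin with ampicillin resistance (AmpR). No yeast replication origin is annotated, consistent with chromosomal integration, although the record does not state the integration locus. Yeast transformants are selected by uracil prototrophy. The catalogue describes the marker as Kluyveromyces lactis URA3, whereas the automated annotation labels the full-length coding sequence by similarity to the S. cerevisiae enzyme. Short S. cerevisiae URA3 promoter and coding fragments are also annotated, along with remnants of lacZα, lacI, rop and bom from the cloning backbone.

The payload comprises three galactose-regulated expression units. The divergent GAL1,10 promoter drives murine polyomavirus deltaVP1, a major capsid protein variant also listed as deltaNLS VP1, from the GAL1 side. From the GAL10 side it drives VP2C-ERG20, in which a VP2 fragment is fused to yeast farnesyl diphosphate synthase. A third cassette, recorded as GAL7-driven (this promoter is not picked up in the feature table), expresses VP2C-AcNES1, the same VP2 fragment fused to the nerolidol/linalool synthase from Actinidia chinensis. The annotation tool matched this synthase to its strawberry homologue. VP1 self-assembles into virus-like particles, and VP2 associates with VP1 pentamers inside the capsid, so the VP2C tag serves as an anchor to load both enzymes into the particle. The construct is intended to co-encapsulate two consecutive terpenoid pathway enzymes in a synthetic in vivo compartment, to examine effects on metabolic flux and on the product profile of the promiscuous synthase.
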