Features (pLannotate 1.2.2; 19 found; start..end, strand, type, name):
     39..138     +  CDS            URA3 (fragment): orotidine-5'-phosphate decarboxylase, required for uracil biosynthesis; S. cerevisiae URA3; yeast auxotrophic marker, counterselectable with 5-fluoroorotic acid (5-FOA)
    292..308     -  protein_bind   lac operator: The lac repressor binds to the lac operator to inhibit transcription in E. coli. This inhibition can be relieved by adding lactose or isopropyl-β-D-thiogalactopyranoside (IPTG). lac repressor encoded by lacI
    316..346     -  promoter       lac promoter: promoter for the E. coli lac operon
    361..382     -  protein_bind   CAP binding site: CAP binding activates transcription in the presence of cAMP. E. coli catabolite activator protein
    395..487     -  CDS            lacI (fragment): lac repressor; lacI; The lac repressor binds to the lac operator to inhibit transcription in E. coli. This inhibition can be relieved by adding lactose or isopropyl-β-D-thiogalactopyranoside (IPTG).
    670..1258    -  rep_origin     ori: high-copy-number ColE1/pMB1/pBR322/pUC origin of replication
   1429..2289    -  CDS            AmpR: β-lactamase; bla; confers resistance to ampicillin, carbenicillin, and related antibiotics
   2290..2394    -  promoter       AmpR promoter: bla
   2489..2524    +  CDS            rop (fragment): Rop protein, which maintains plasmids at low copy number; rop
   2626..2725    +  misc_feature   bom (fragment): basis of mobility region from pBR322
   2731..2888    -  CDS            lacZα (fragment): LacZα fragment of β-galactosidase; lacZ fragment
   2895..3058    +  promoter       URA3 promoter (fragment): S. cerevisiae URA3
   3061..3846    +  CDS            URA3: PYRF_YEAST - Experimental evidence at protein level: Swiss-Prot protein existence level 1. From Saccharomyces cerevisiae (strain ATCC 204508 / S288c) (Baker's yeast).
   4152..5714    -  CDS            NES1_FRAAN: Experimental evidence at protein level: Swiss-Prot protein existence level 1. Involved in monoterpene (C10) and sesquiterpene (C15) biosynthesis. Converts geranyl diphosphate (GPP) into S-linalool and farnesyl diphosphate (FPP) into (3S)-E-nerolidol. Exclusively present and highly expressed in the fruit of cultivated (octaploid) varieties. From Fragaria ananassa (Strawberry) (Fragaria chiloensis x Fragaria virginiana).
   5916..6068    -  CDS            VP2_POVMA (fragment): Experimental evidence at protein level: Swiss-Prot protein existence level 1. [Isoform VP3]: structural protein that resides within the core of the capsid surrounded by 72 VP1 pentamers. Following virus endocytosis and trafficking to the endoplasmic reticulum, VP2 and VP3 form oligomers and integrate into the endoplasmic reticulum membrane. Heterooligomer VP2-VP3 may create a viroporin for transporting the viral genome across the endoplasmic reticulum membrane to the cytoplasm. Nuclear entry of the viral DNA involves the selective exposure and importin recognition of VP2 or Vp3 nuclear localiz
   6812..7867    -  CDS            ERG20: FPPS_YEAST - Also known as BOT3, FDS1, FPP1. Experimental evidence at protein level: Swiss-Prot protein existence level 1. Catalyzes the sequential condensation of isopentenyl pyrophosphate with the allylic pyrophosphates, dimethylallyl pyrophosphate, and then with the resultant geranylpyrophosphate to the ultimate product farnesyl pyrophosphate. From Saccharomyces cerevisiae (strain ATCC 204508 / S288c) (Baker's yeast).
   7919..8071    -  CDS            VP2_POVMA (fragment): Experimental evidence at protein level: Swiss-Prot protein existence level 1. [Isoform VP3]: structural protein that resides within the core of the capsid surrounded by 72 VP1 pentamers. Following virus endocytosis and trafficking to the endoplasmic reticulum, VP2 and VP3 form oligomers and integrate into the endoplasmic reticulum membrane. Heterooligomer VP2-VP3 may create a viroporin for transporting the viral genome across the endoplasmic reticulum membrane to the cytoplasm. Nuclear entry of the viral DNA involves the selective exposure and importin recognition of VP2 or Vp3 nuclear localiz
   8092..8745    +  promoter       GAL1,10 promoter: GAL1 and GAL10 genes of S. cerevisiae; divergent inducible promoter, regulated by Gal4
   8747..21      +  CDS            VP1_POVMP (across the origin): Experimental evidence at protein level: Swiss-Prot protein existence level 1. Forms an icosahedral capsid with a T=7 symmetry and a 40 nm diameter. The capsid is composed of 72 pentamers linked to each other by disulfide bonds and associated with VP2 or VP3 proteins. Interacts with terminal alpha(2,3)-linked sialic acids on the cell surface to provide virion attachment to target cell. This attachment induces virion internalization predominantly through caveolin-mediated endocytosis. Once attached, the virion is internalized by caveolin- mediated endocytosis and traffics to the endoplasmic reti
>Addgene plasmid #182433 | Coexpressed VLP NES | addgene full sequence | sequence record 360116 | Addgene NGS Result
AAAACTGTATTCCCTGGTAATTAAGCGGCCGCACTAGTAGGACTATTTGCAAAGGGAAGGGATGCTAAGG
TAGAGGGTGAACGTTACAGAAAAGCAGGCTGGGAAGCATATTTGAGAAGATGCGGCCAGCAAAACTAAAA
AACTGTATTATAAGTAAATGCATGTATACTAAACTCACAAATTAGAGCTTCAATTTAATTATATCAGTTA
TTACCCGGGAATCTCGGTCGTAATGATTTAAATGCATGCAAGCTTGGCGTAATCATGGTCATAGCTGTTT
CCTGTGTGAAATTGTTATCCGCTCACAATTCCACACAACATACGAGCCGGAAGCATAAAGTGTAAAGCCT
GGGGTGCCTAATGAGTGAGCTAACTCACATTAATTGCGTTGCGCTCACTGCCCGCTTTCCAGTCGGGAAA
CCTGTCGTGCCAGCTGCATTAATGAATCGGCCAACGCGCGGGGAGAGGCGGTTTGCGTATTGGGCGCTCT
TCCGCTTCCTCGCTCACTGACTCGCTGCGCTCGGTCGTTCGGCTGCGGCGAGCGGTATCAGCTCACTCAA
AGGCGGTAATACGGTTATCCACAGAATCAGGGGATAACGCAGGAAAGAACATGTGAGCAAAAGGCCAGCA
AAAGGCCAGGAACCGTAAAAAGGCCGCGTTGCTGGCGTTTTTCCATAGGCTCCGCCCCCCTGACGAGCAT
CACAAAAATCGACGCTCAAGTCAGAGGTGGCGAAACCCGACAGGACTATAAAGATACCAGGCGTTTCCCC
CTGGAAGCTCCCTCGTGCGCTCTCCTGTTCCGACCCTGCCGCTTACCGGATACCTGTCCGCCTTTCTCCC
TTCGGGAAGCGTGGCGCTTTCTCATAGCTCACGCTGTAGGTATCTCAGTTCGGTGTAGGTCGTTCGCTCC
AAGCTGGGCTGTGTGCACGAACCCCCCGTTCAGCCCGACCGCTGCGCCTTATCCGGTAACTATCGTCTTG
AGTCCAACCCGGTAAGACACGACTTATCGCCACTGGCAGCAGCCACTGGTAACAGGATTAGCAGAGCGAG
GTATGTAGGCGGTGCTACAGAGTTCTTGAAGTGGTGGCCTAACTACGGCTACACTAGAAGAACAGTATTT
GGTATCTGCGCTCTGCTGAAGCCAGTTACCTTCGGAAAAAGAGTTGGTAGCTCTTGATCCGGCAAACAAA
CCACCGCTGGTAGCGGTGGTTTTTTTGTTTGCAAGCAGCAGATTACGCGCAGAAAAAAAGGATCTCAAGA
AGATCCTTTGATCTTTTCTACGGGGTCTGACGCTCAGTGGAACGAAAACTCACGTTAAGGGATTTTGGTC
ATGAGATTATCAAAAAGGATCTTCACCTAGATCCTTTTAAATTAAAAATGAAGTTTTAAATCAATCTAAA
GTATATATGAGTAAACTTGGTCTGACAGTTACCAATGCTTAATCAGTGAGGCACCTATCTCAGCGATCTG
TCTATTTCGTTCATCCATAGTTGCCTGACTCCCCGTCGTGTAGATAACTACGATACGGGAGGGCTTACCA
TCTGGCCCCAGTGCTGCAATGATACCGCGAGACCCACGCTCACCGGCTCCAGATTTATCAGCAATAAACC
AGCCAGCCGGAAGGGCCGAGCGCAGAAGTGGTCCTGCAACTTTATCCGCCTCCATCCAGTCTATTAATTG
TTGCCGGGAAGCTAGAGTAAGTAGTTCGCCAGTTAATAGTTTGCGCAACGTTGTTGCCATTGCTACAGGC
ATCGTGGTGTCACGCTCGTCGTTTGGTATGGCTTCATTCAGCTCCGGTTCCCAACGATCAAGGCGAGTTA
CATGATCCCCCATGTTGTGCAAAAAAGCGGTTAGCTCCTTCGGTCCTCCGATCGTTGTCAGAAGTAAGTT
GGCCGCAGTGTTATCACTCATGGTTATGGCAGCACTGCATAATTCTCTTACTGTCATGCCATCCGTAAGA
TGCTTTTCTGTGACTGGTGAGTACTCAACCAAGTCATTCTGAGAATAGTGTATGCGGCGACCGAGTTGCT
CTTGCCCGGCGTCAATACGGGATAATACCGCGCCACATAGCAGAACTTTAAAAGTGCTCATCATTGGAAA
ACGTTCTTCGGGGCGAAAACTCTCAAGGATCTTACCGCTGTTGAGATCCAGTTCGATGTAACCCACTCGT
GCACCCAACTGATCTTCAGCATCTTTTACTTTCACCAGCGTTTCTGGGTGAGCAAAAACAGGAAGGCAAA
ATGCCGCAAAAAAGGGAATAAGGGCGACACGGAAATGTTGAATACTCATACTCTTCCTTTTTCAATATTA
TTGAAGCATTTATCAGGGTTATTGTCTCATGAGCGGATACATATTTGAATGTATTTAGAAAAATAAACAA
ATAGGGGTTCCGCGCACATTTCCCCGAAAAGTGCCACCTGACGTCTAAGAAACCATTATTATCATGACAT
TAACCTATAAAAATAGGCGTATCACGAGGCCCTTTCGTCTCGCGCGTTTCGGTGATGACGGTGAAAACCT
CTGACACATGCAGCTCCCGGAGACGGTCACAGCTTGTCTGTAAGCGGATGCCGGGAGCAGACAAGCCCGT
CAGGGCGCGTCAGCGGGTGTTGGCGGGTGTCGGGGCTGGCTTAACTATGCGGCATCAGAGCAGATTGTAC
TGAGAGTGCACCATATGCGGTGTGAAATACCGCACAGATGCGTAAGGAGAAAATACCGCATCAGGCGCCA
TTCGCCATTCAGGCTGCGCAACTGTTGGGAAGGGCGATCGGTGCGGGCCTCTTCGCTATTACGCCAGCTG
GCGAAAGGGGGATGTGCTGCAAGGCGATTAAGTTGGGTAACGCCAGGGTTTTCCCAGTCACGACGTTGTA
AAACGACGGCCAGTGAATTCATTTAAATTTTTTTGATTCGGTAATCTCCGAACAGAAGGAAGAACGAAGG
AAGGAGCACAGACTTAGATTGGTATATATACGCATATGTAGTGTTGAAGAAACATGAAATTGCCCAGTAT
TCTTAACCCAACTGCACAGAACAAAAACCTGCAGGAAACGAAGATAAAACATGTCCACAAAATCATATAC
CAGTAGAGCTGAGACTCATGCAAGTCCGGTTGCATCGAAACTTTTACGTTTAATGGATGAAAAGAAGACC
AATTTGTGTGCTTCTCTTGACGTTCGTTCGACTGATGAGCTATTGAAACTTGTTGAAACGTTGGGTCCAT
ACATTTGCCTTTTGAAAACACACGTTGATATCTTGGATGATTTCAGTTATGAGGGTACTGTCGTTCCATT
GAAAGCATTGGCAGAGAAATACAAGTTCTTGATATTTGAGGACAGAAAATTCGCCGATATCGGTAACACA
GTCAAATTACAATATACATCGGGCGTTTACCGTATCGCAGAATGGTCTGATATCACCAACGCCCACGGGG
TTACTGGTGCTGGTATTGTTGCTGGCTTGAAACAAGGTGCGCAAGAGGTCACCAAAGAACCAAGGGGATT
ATTGATGCTTGCTGAATTGTCTTCCAAGGGTTCTCTAGCACACGGTGAATATACTAAGGGTACCGTTGAT
ATTGCAAAGAGTGATAAAGATTTCGTTATTGGGTTCATTGCTCAGAACGATATGGGAGGAAGAGAAGAAG
GGTTTGATTGGCTAATCATGACCCCAGGTGTAGGTTTAGACGACAAAGGCGATGCATTGGGTCAGCAGTA
CAGAACCGTCGACGAAGTTGTAAGTGGTGGATCAGATATCATCATTGTTGGCAGAGGACTTTTCGCCAAG
GGTAGAGATCCTAAGGTTGAAGGTGAAAGATACAGAAATGCTGGATGGGAAGCGTACCAAAAGAGAATCA
GCGCTCCCCATTAATTATACAGGAAACTTAATAGAACAAATCACATATTTAATCTAATAGCCACCTGCAT
TGGCACGGTGCAACACTACTTCAACTTCATCTTACAAAAAGATCACGTGATCTGTTGTATTGGGATCTCT
AGAGTAACAATATCATGAGACCTTTTATAGAAGTGGCGCCAAAACTAAATGTATTTGAAAATACAAAAAA
CGCACAGGTTTCTTTATATATGTATATATATATATATATATATAAAACTGTACATATACTGTTTAAATTA
ATCTATCTCGAGTTATAAAGATGTGTTATAGATCATTGCCTTCATGTGTTCTTCTAAAATTGGCAAGTTA
TGGTTGTCATCGTAAGAGTACATCATAGGGATCATTCTAGCCATATTCAAGGAACCTATTCTGAATGATT
CAGAAAAAGGGTTTGGTGATAAGCATTCCTTATTCAAACATTTCCATGCTTCGGAGATCATTCTTATTAC
TTCTTCTCTGGCTGAATCGACACTGGAACCCTTATGTTCCTTCATGTAACATTCGATGTAAGAACCATCA
TAACCATCTTGGTCTTCATCTTTGGCTGAACCCAAGTCATCAGATAATCTCAAAATGGTTGCGATACTTG
TGGAAATACCTGGATAGTCATCTACCAAATCAACTGATTCTTGTGTAATACCGTCACCTAACAAGAAAAA
CATGTGGGCCAAGACAACATGAACACCTGAAGAGATGATACCGTTCTTTAAGTATTCTTCTGCATTTGGC
AAGTGACCAGAGGCGAACCACTTTGCTTCAACTAAAAATGCATTGCACAAACTAGCCCAAGTCTTTTGCA
AGGAATCAATAGGGTTTTGACCATGCTTTTTATAGATTTTGTATGCGATTTCGTTGGTAACATCGTACAA
AGCCTTGAAACATACTTTCATGTAGTCTGGTAATTGTTCGACGGCAGACAATTCCCATCTATTAACTGCA
TCAGTAAACAAGGTCAATTCTTCAATGGTACCATAGACGTCGAAGATGTCATCTATGATGTATATAAAAG
AAATAGGCTTAGTTAATTCAACTCTTTCTTCACTGAATCTTGGATCGGTTAAAGCGGCCATAGGCCACAT
ATACCACTTCAATGGTTGGTTTCTAGCCAATTTCAATTCATTGGCTAAACCTGTATCCTTCCACCATTGA
GAAACTTGGAATACTTCCTTTTGATGGATACTTTGTACGATAGTCAAATCCATCTTAGCTAATTCTTGCA
AATTATCGACACCGTCCCAGTTTGGACCCTTGCAGTTCATGTAGGACAATTTTTGACCCATAAAGGTAGC
CAATGACTTGTGGTATGGATGTGTTAAAGTGTTAGAAACCAATCTGGCTTCGTGATGATTAGGATCTTTT
GTCCATCTACCTAACAATTGACTGGAGAAATCAGCAGCTTGATCTAAGATGTCTTCACCTTCTATTCTCA
ATTGACTTGCTTCGTATAAGGACATCAAACCTCTAATATCTGTTGACAATTCTGATCTGAATCTACCTTC
CTTATCCTTGAAGTTATTAAAGACGTCAGCGGTAACATTGTGACCTTCTTGTCTTAAGAATCTAAACAAT
GTTGAAACTTCGTACAAACCATGTTCAGGGTAACCATCTGGAGTTGAAGATATGATTTGTTGCTTTTGCA
AGAATGCACCAATTTCACCTCTGAAATGGTAATCGATACCCAATCTTTGCAAAGCGTCTATCATAACTAA
ACCTTCCAAAGGGTTTTCTTCAACTTCTCTTAATGCTTTTCTAACATCTTCCAACTTTTCTTCGTACTTA
ACGTATAATTCGTCAGAAAATGATCTGTAACCAGTTTGAGGGTTATTGTGCTTACTAGGATTGGAAATAC
ATGTCAAATCTTCAGCTATAGACCATTTATGAGTAATTGGTACGGAAGGAGCGATTGGAGTTCTGTAAGC
GTTGGAGTTTTGTGGGGAGTTGTTAGTTGCGATAGGACCTGCTGCGGTAGCCATGAGCTCAGAACCGCCG
CCACCGGAGCCACCGCCACCAGAACCACCACCACCTGGAGTGATGTCACCATACAAACCCAAAATCAATG
GCAACATCCAATCTGGAGTAACTCTTTGATGAGAAACAACTTGAGCTTGATAAAATTTAATAACTTCACC
AGATTCATCTTGAATATGAGCAGCTGGAGTTGGACCACCATTACCCATTTTATCGATTTTTGAGGGAATA
TTCAACTGTTTTTTTTTATCATGTTGATGCTCTGCATAATAATGCCCATAAATATTTCCGACCTGCTTTT
ATATCTTTGCTAGCCAAACTAACTGAACATAGCTACACATTATTTTCAGCTTGGCTATTTTGTGAACACT
GTATAGCCAGTCCTTCGGATCACGGTCAACAGTTGTCCGAGCGCTTTTTGGACCCTTTCCCTTATTTTTG
GGTTAAGGAAAATGACAGAAAATATATCTAATGAGCCTTCGCTCAACAGTGCTCCGAAGTATAGCTTTCC
AAAAGGAGAGGCAAAGCAATTTAAGAATGTATGAACAAAATAAAGGGGAAAAATTACCCCCTCTACTTTA
CCAAACGAATACTACCAATAATATTTACAACTTTTCCTTATGATTTTTTCACTGAAGCGCTTCGCAATAG
TTGTGAGTGATATCAAAAGTAACGAAATGAACTCCGCGGCTCGTGCTATATTCTTGTTGCTACCGTCCAT
ATCTTTCCATAGATTTTCAATTTTTGATGTCTCCATGGTGGTACAGAGAACTTGTAAACAATTCGGTCCC
TACATGTGAGGAAATTCGCTGTGACACTTTTATCACTGAACTCCAAATTTAAAAAATAGCATAAAATTCG
TTATACAGCAAATCTATGTGTTGCAATTAAGAACTAAAAGATATAGAGTGCATATTTTCAAGAAGGATAG
TAAGCTGGCAAAAGATCTTTATTTGCTTCTCTTGTAAACTTTGTTCAAAAACGCAGTTAAGACGTCGGCT
TTGAAGCCACGAGACTCGTCGACTTGGGAGATCTTGGCCTTCAAATCCTTGGCAACAGACTCTTCATATT
CGTGGTATAACTGGTCGATTTTCAAGTCATTGAAAATCTTTTTGCATTTGGCTTCTGCGACTGAGTCCTT
CTTACCGTAATTTTCGTCTAAAGTCTTTCTTTGTTCTGCGGAAGCAAGTTCTAATGCCTTGTTGATTACC
CAAGAACATTTGTTATCTTGGATATCTGTACCGATCTTACCGATCTGTTCTGGGGTACCGAAGCAGTCTA
AGTAGTCATCTTGAATTTGGAAATATTCACCCAATGGAATCAAGACATCTCTGGCTTGTTTCAAATCCTT
TTCATCTGTGATACCGGCAACGTACATAGCCAATGCGACAGGCAAGTAGAAAGAATAGTAAGCAGTCTTG
AAAGTAACTATGAAGGAGTGCTTCTTTAGGGAGAACTTACTCAAGTCGACTTTGTCTTCAGGTGCAGTGA
TTAAGTCCATCAATTGGCCCAATTCGGTTTGGAAGGTGACTTCATGGAACAATTCGGTGATATCTATGTA
GTATTTTTCGTTTCTGAAGTGAGATTTCAAAAGCTTGTAGATAGCAGCCTCTAACATGAATGCGTCATTG
ATGGCAATTTCCCCAACTTCAGGAACCTTGTACCAACATGGTTGGCCTCTTCTGGTAATGGACTTGTCCA
TCATATCATCGGCGACCAAGAAGTAAGCCTGCAACAACTCAATGCACCAACCTAGAATAGCAACCTTTTC
GTATTCTTCTTGCCCCAATTGTTCAACGGTCTTGTTGGAGAGAATAGCATACGTGTCCACAACGGACAAA
CCTCTATTTAACTTACCGCCTGGAGTGTTGTAGTTCAATGAGTGGGCATACCAGTCACATGCTTCCTTAG
GCATACCGTAAGCCAAAAGCGATGCGTTCAATTCCTCTACTAATTTAGGGAAAACGTTCAAGAATCTCTC
TCTCCTAATTTCTTTTTCTGAAGCCATGGATCCAGAACCGCCGCCACCGGAGCCACCGCCACCAGAACCA
CCACCACCTGGAGTGATGTCACCATACAAACCCAAAATCAATGGCAACATCCAATCTGGAGTAACTCTTT
GATGAGAAACAACTTGAGCTTGATAAAATTTAATAACTTCACCAGATTCATCTTGAATATGAGCAGCTGG
AGTTGGACCACCATTACCCATTTTATCGATTTATATTGAATTTTCAAAAATTCTTACTTTTTTTTTTGGA
TGGACGCAAAGAAGTTTAATAATCATATTACATGGCAATACCACCATATACATATCCATATCTAATCTTA
CTTATATGTTGTGGAAATGTAAAGAGCCCCATTATCTTAGCCTAAAAAAACCTTCTCTTTGGAACTTTCA
GTAATACGCTTAACTGCTCATTGCTATATTGAAGTACGGATTAGAAGCCGCCGAGCGGGCGACAGCCCTC
CGACGGAAGACTCTCCTCCGTGCGTCCTGGTCTTCACCGGTCGCGTTCCTGAAACGCAGATGTGCCTCGC
GCCGCACTGCTCCGAACAATAAAGATTCTACAATACTAGCTTTTATGGTTATGAAGAGGAAAAATTGGCA
GTAACCTGGCCCCACAAACCTTCAAATCAACGAATCAAATTAACAACCATAGGATAATAATGCGATTAGT
TTTTTAGCCTTATTTCTGGGGTAATTAATCAGCGAAGCGATGATTTTTGATCTATTAACAGATATATAAA
TGCAAAAGCTGCATAACCACTTTAACTAATACTTTCAACATTTTCGGTTTGTATTACTTCTTATTCAAAT
GTCATAAAAGTATCAACAAAAAATTGTTAATATACCTCTATACTTTAACGTCAAGGAGAAAAAACTATAG
CTAGCAAAATGGCTTCAGGTGTAAGTAAATGCGAAACCAAATGCACAAAGGCTTGCCCTAGACCAGCTCC
AGTTCCTAAGTTATTGATTAAAGGTGGTATGGAAGTTTTGGATTTGGTTACAGGTCCAGATTCTGTTACT
GAAATCGAAGCATTTTTGAACCCAAGAATGGGTCAACCACCAACACCAGAATCTTTAACTGAAGGTGGTC
AATATTACGGTTGGTCAAGAGGTATTAATTTGGCTACATCTGATACTGAAGATTCACCAGGTAATAATAC
ATTACCAACTTGGTCTATGGCAAAATTGCAATTACCAATGTTGAACGAAGATTTGACTTGTGATACTTTG
CAAATGTGGGAAGCAGTTTCAGTTAAAACAGAAGTTGTTGGTTCTGGTTCTTTGTTGGATGTTCATGGTT
TTAATAAGCCAACAGATACTGTTAACACAAAGGGTATTTCTACTCCAGTTGAAGGTTCACAATATCATGT
TTTTGCTGTTGGTGGTGAACCATTGGATTTGCAAGGTTTAGTTACAGATGCAAGAACTAAGTACAAGGAA
GAAGGTGTTGTTACTATTAAAACAATCACTAAGAAAGATATGGTTAATAAGGATCAAGTTTTGAACCCAA
TTTCAAAGGCTAAATTGGATAAGGATGGCATGTACCCAGTTGAAATTTGGCATCCAGATCCAGCTAAAAA
TGAAAACACAAGATACTTCGGTAATTACACTGGTGGTACTACAACTCCACCAGTTTTGCAATTCACTAAC
ACTTTGACAACTGTTTTGTTAGATGAAAATGGTGTTGGTCCATTATGTAAAGGTGAAGGTTTGTACTTAT
CTTGCGTTGATATTATGGGTTGGAGAGTTACAAGAAACTACGATGTTCATCATTGGAGAGGTTTGCCAAG
ATACTTCAAGATTACTTTAAGAAAAAGATGGGTTAAAAATCCATACCCAATGGCTTCTTTGATTTCTTCT
TTGTTTAATAATATGTTACCACAAGTTCAAGGTCAACCAATGGAAGGTGAAAACACACAAGTTGAAGAAG
TTAGAGTTTACGATGGTACTGAACCAGTTCCAGGTGACCCTGACATGACAAGATATGTAGATAGATTCGG
TAAAACT
